LOCUS       Exported 6227 bp ds-DNA circular SYN 13-MAY-2021
DEFINITION  Mammalian expression plasmid for SARS-CoV-2 nsp11.
ACCESSION   .
VERSION     .
KEYWORDS    pGBW-m4252808
SOURCE      synthetic DNA construct
  ORGANISM  synthetic DNA construct
REFERENCE   1 (bases 1 to 6227)
  TITLE     SARS-CoV-2 protein Mammalian expression constructs, tagged, for
            protein expression and/or purification
REFERENCE   2 (bases 1 to 6227)
  AUTHORS   .
  TITLE     Direct Submission
  JOURNAL   Exported May 13, 2021 from SnapGene Server 1.1.58
            http://www.snapgene.com
FEATURES             Location/Qualifiers
     source          1..6227
                     /organism="synthetic DNA construct"
                     /mol_type="other DNA"
     polyA_signal    26..74
                     /note="synthetic polyadenylation signal"
     terminator      92..138
                     /label=T7 terminator
                     /note="transcription terminator for bacteriophage T7 RNA
                     polymerase"
     misc_feature    143..214
                     /label=5' beta-globin insulator
                     /note="insulator upstream of the human beta-globin locus
                     (Farrell et al., 2002)"
     terminator      366..502
                     /label=rrnG terminator
                     /note="transcription terminator from the E. coli ribosomal
                     RNA rrnG operon (Albrechtsen et al., 1991)"
     CDS             complement(515..1375)
                     /codon_start=1
                     /gene="bla"
                     /product="beta-lactamase"
                     /label=AmpR
                     /note="confers resistance to ampicillin, carbenicillin, and
                     related antibiotics"
                     /translation="MSIQHFRVALIPFFAAFCLPVFAHPETLVKVKDAEDQLGARVGYI
                     ELDLNSGKILESFRPEERFPMMSTFKVLLCGAVLSRIDAGQEQLGRRIHYSQNDLVEYS
                     PVTEKHLTDGMTVRELCSAAITMSDNTAANLLLTTIGGPKELTAFLHNMGDHVTRLDRW
                     EPELNEAIPNDERDTTMPVAMATTLRKLLTGELLTLASRQQLIDWMEADKVAGPLLRSA
                     LPAGWFIADKSGAGERGSRGIIAALGPDGKPSRIVVIYTTGSQATMDERNRQIAEIGAS
                     LIKHW"
     primer_bind     1138..1157
                     /label=Amp-R
                     /note="Ampicillin resistance gene, reverse primer"
     polyA_signal    1641..1689
                     /note="synthetic polyadenylation signal"
     CDS             complement(1716..2315)
                     /codon_start=1
                     /gene="pac from Streptomyces alboniger"
                     /product="puromycin N-acetyltransferase"
                     /label=PuroR
                     /note="confers resistance to puromycin"
                     /translation="MTEYKPTVRLATRDDVPRAVRTLAAAFADYPATRHTVDPDRHIER
                     VTELQELFLTRVGLDIGKVWVADDGAAVAVWTTPESVEAGAVFAEIGPRMAELSGSRLA
                     AQQQMEGLLAPHRPKEPAWFLATVGVSPDHQGKGLGSAVVLPGVEAAERAGVPAFLETS
                     APRNLPFYERLGFTVTADVEVPEGPRTWCMTRKPGA"
     primer_bind     complement(1799..1819)
                     /label=Puro-F
                     /note="Puromycin resistance gene, forward primer"
     primer_bind     2296..2315
                     /label=Puro-R
                     /note="Puromycin resistance gene, reverse primer. Also
                     called puro-variant-R"
     promoter        complement(2319..3528)
                     /label=UbC promoter
                     /note="human ubiquitin C promoter"
     primer_bind     complement(2463..2482)
                     /label=hUBCpro-F
                     /note="Human Ubiquitin C (UbC) promoter, forward primer"
     rep_origin      4028..4616
                     /direction=RIGHT
                     /label=ori
                     /note="high-copy-number ColE1/pMB1/pBR322/pUC origin of
                     replication"
     primer_bind     4517..4536
                     /label=pBR322ori-F
                     /note="pBR322 origin, forward primer"
     misc_feature    4842..4913
                     /label=3' beta-globin insulator
                     /note="insulator downstream of the human beta-globin locus
                     (Farrell et al., 2002)"
     terminator      4958..5094
                     /label=rrnG terminator
                     /note="transcription terminator from the E. coli ribosomal
                     RNA rrnG operon (Albrechtsen et al., 1991)"
     terminator      5124..5170
                     /label=T7 terminator
                     /note="transcription terminator for bacteriophage T7 RNA
                     polymerase"
     polyA_signal    5285..5406
                     /label=SV40 poly(A) signal
                     /note="SV40 polyadenylation signal"
     primer_bind     complement(5322..5341)
                     /label=SV40pA-R
                     /note="SV40 polyA, reverse primer"
     primer_bind     5376..5395
                     /label=EBV-rev
                     /note="SV40 polyA terminator, reverse primer"
     CDS             complement(5459..5524)
                     /codon_start=1
                     /product="three tandem FLAG(R) epitope tags, followed by an
                     enterokinase cleavage site"
                     /label=3xFLAG
                     /translation="DYKDHDGDYKDHDIDYKDDDDK"
     CDS             complement(5528..5548)
                     /codon_start=1
                     /product="tobacco etch virus (TEV) protease recognition and
                     cleavage site"
                     /label=TEV site
                     /translation="ENLYFQS"
     promoter        complement(5665..5867)
                     /label=CMV promoter
                     /note="human cytomegalovirus (CMV) immediate early
                     promoter"
     primer_bind     complement(5694..5714)
                     /label=CMV-F
                     /note="Human CMV immediate early promoter, forward primer"
     enhancer        5869..6172
                     /label=CMV enhancer
                     /note="human cytomegalovirus immediate early enhancer"
ORIGIN
        1 ggctacactc gatcagcagt tagataataa aatcgctatc catcgaagat ggatgtgtgt
       61 tggttttttg tgtgtgtaac gcaacgattg atagcataac cccttggggc ctctaaacgg
      121 gtcttgaggg gttttttgaa ttgagaggta gctgaagctg ctgttatgac cactagaggg
      181 aagaagatac ctgtggagct aatggtccaa gatgtcggga gccgcgatcg ctgccaaaaa
      241 ggtaagctga cgatagctga cgagattcga tgcccgacga gcaaatgagc gccacggctg
      301 ttcgcgtaag ctcgaaacga cggagattcg atagagccag agtcgagttt aaacgattcg
      361 ggatcttaag gataaatttc tggtaaggag gacacgtatg gaagtgggca agttggggaa
      421 gccgtatccg ttgctgaatc tggcatatgt gggagtataa gacgcgcagc gtcgcatcag
      481 gcattttttt ctgcgccaat gcacctagaa tcggttacca atgcttaatc agtgaggcac
      541 ctatctcagc gatctgtcta tttcgttcat ccatagttgc ctgactcccc gtcgtgtaga
      601 taactacgat acgggagggc ttaccatctg gccccagtgc tgcaatgata ccgcgagacc
      661 cacgctcacc ggctccagat ttatcagcaa taaaccagcc agccggaagg gccgagcgca
      721 gaagtggtcc tgcaacttta tccgcctcca tccagtctat caactgttgc cgggaagcta
      781 gagtaagtag ttcgccagtt aatagtttac gcaaggttgt tgccattgct acaggcatcg
      841 tggtgtcacg ctcgtcgttt ggtatggctt cattcagctc cggttcccaa cgatcaaggc
      901 gagttacatg atcccccatg ttgtgcaaaa aagcggttag ctccttcggt cctccaatcg
      961 ttgtcagaag taagttggcc gcagtgttat cactcatggt tatggcagca ctgcataatt
     1021 ctcttactgt catgccatcc gtaagatgct tttctgtgac tggtgaatac tcaaccaagt
     1081 cattctgaga atagtgtatg cggcgaccga gttgctcttg cccggcgtca atacgggata
     1141 ataccgcgcc acatagcaga actttaaaag tgctcatcat tggaaagcgt tcttcggggc
     1201 gaaaactctc aaggatctta ccgctgttga gatccagttc gatgtaaccc actcgcgcac
     1261 ccaactgatc ttcagcatct tttactttca ccagcgtttc tgggtgagca aaaacaggaa
     1321 ggcaaaatgc cgcaaaaaag ggaataaggg cgacacggaa atgttgaata ctcatgcgaa
     1381 agcctcctgc tgatcctgtc tcttgataga tgtttgcaaa agctaggact cgattatacg
     1441 ttgaccgatc agactatcaa tatctaggtt taaacagatc ggtacgctgc cgtgaccagg
     1501 cttgagtaca atatctgacg attggacttc ctgggtccca agctggattc cgactggctg
     1561 actgccaagc aacgatatgg atcgtcgaga ctcgcactga gaggatcgtt ctcggtacac
     1621 caggcgcgcc tagcgttaca cacacaaaaa accaacacac atccatcttc gatggatagc
     1681 gattttatta tctaagacta ggcttacata ctagcctagg caccgggctt gcgggtcatg
     1741 caccaggtgc gcggtccttc gggcacctcg acgtcggcgg tgacggtgaa gccgagccgc
     1801 tcgtagaagg ggaggttgcg gggcgcggag gtctccagga aggcgggcac cccggcgcgc
     1861 tcggcggcct ccactccggg gagcacgacg gcgctgccca gacccttgcc ctggtggtcg
     1921 ggcgagacgc cgacggtggc caggaaccac gcgggctcct tgggccggtg cggcgccagg
     1981 aggccctcca tctgttgctg cgcggccagc cgggaaccgc tcaactcggc catgcgcggg
     2041 ccgatctcgg cgaacaccgc ccccgcttcg acgctctccg gcgtggtcca gaccgccacc
     2101 gcggcgccgt cgtccgcgac ccacaccttg ccgatgtcga gcccgacgcg cgtgaggaag
     2161 agttcttgca gctcggtgac ccgctcgatg tggcggtccg gatcgacggt gtggcgcgtg
     2221 gcggggtagt cggcgaacgc ggcggcgagg gtgcgtacgg ccctggggac gtcgtcgcgg
     2281 gtggcgaggc gcaccgtggg cttgtactcg gtcatgttgt ctaacaaaaa agccaaaaac
     2341 ggccagaatt tagcggacaa tttacaagtc taacactgaa aattacatat tgacccaaat
     2401 gattacattt caaaaggtgc ctaaaaaact tcacaaaaca cactcgccaa ccccgagcgc
     2461 atagttcaaa accggagctt cagctactta agaagatagg tacataaaac cgaccaaaga
     2521 aactgacgcc tcacttatcc ctcccctcac cagaggtccg gcgcctgtcg attcaggaga
     2581 gcctacccta ggcccgaacc ctgcgtcctg cgacggagaa aagcctaccg cacacctacc
     2641 ggctggtggc cccaccctgc attataagcc aacagaacgg gtgacgtcac gacacgacga
     2701 gggcgcgcgc tcccaaaggt acgggtgcac tgcccaacgg caccgccata actgccgccc
     2761 ccgcaacaga cgacaaaccg agttctccag tcagtgacaa acttcacgtc agggtcccca
     2821 gatggtgccc agcccatctc acccgaataa gagctttccc gcattagcga agggctcaag
     2881 accttgggtt cttgccgccc accatgcccc ccaccttgtt tcaacgacct cacagcccgc
     2941 ctcacaagcg tcttccattc aagactcggg aacagccgcc attttgctgc gctcccccca
     3001 acccccagtt cagggcaacc ttgctcgcgg acccagacta cagcccttgg cggtctctcc
     3061 acacgcttcc gtcccaccga gcggcccggc ggccacgaaa gccccggcca gcccagcagc
     3121 ccgctactca ccaagtgacg atcacagcga tccacaaaca agaaccgcga cccaaatccc
     3181 ggctgcgacg gaactagctg tgccacaccc ggcgcgtcct tatataatca tcggcgttca
     3241 ccgccccacg gagatccctc cgcagaatcg ccgagaaggg actacttttc ctcgcctgtt
     3301 ccgctctctg gaaagaaaac cagtgcccta gagtcaccca agtcccgtcc taaaatgtcc
     3361 ttctgctgat actggggttc taaggccgag tcttatgagc agcgggccgc tgtcctgagc
     3421 gtccgggcgg aaggatcagg acgctcctgc gcccttcgtc tgacgtggca gcgctcgccg
     3481 tgacgagggg ggcgcccgcg ggaggcgcca aaacccggcg cggaggccag gcgcgccccg
     3541 atttcgatat tcctcggatc tcggatagat cgggattgag gatgtaggtt gaacttctct
     3601 cgggtgatcc cgatctcgga tattcgggat tggagtaata cctggcgata ggcgctgcca
     3661 agcaatagcc aaggcgcaag gccggccaag agacttgcga tagttcgttc gagaggtagc
     3721 ctgcaagatg gatcggacga aaggtttgaa gattttccga cgagggcctt ggagagttcg
     3781 gaaatttaaa tgcaactatg gatgaacgaa atagacagat cgctgagata ggtgcctcac
     3841 tgattaagca ttggtaactg tcagaccaag tttactcata tatactttag attgatttaa
     3901 aacttcattt ttaatttaaa aggatctagg tgaagatcct ttttgataat ctcatgacca
     3961 aaatccctta acgtgagttt tcgttccact gagcgtcaga ccccgtagaa aagatcaaag
     4021 gatcttcttg agatcctttt tttctgcgcg taatctgctg cttgcaaaca aaaaaaccac
     4081 cgctaccagc ggtggtttgt ttgccggatc aagagctacc aactcttttt ccgaaggtaa
     4141 ctggcttcag cagagcgcag ataccaaata ctgttcttct agtgtagccg tagttaggcc
     4201 accacttcaa gaactctgta gcaccgccta catacctcgc tctgctaatc ctgttaccag
     4261 tggctgctgc cagtggcgat aagtcgtgtc ttaccgggtt ggactcaaga cgatagttac
     4321 cggataaggc gcagcggtcg ggctgaacgg ggggttcgtg cacacagccc agcttggagc
     4381 gaacgaccta caccgaactg agatacctac agcgtgagct atgagaaagc gccacgcttc
     4441 ccgaagggag aaaggcggac aggtatccgg taagcggcag ggtcggaaca ggagagcgca
     4501 cgagggagct tccaggggga aacgcctggt atctttatag tcctgtcggg tttcgccacc
     4561 tctgacttga gcgtcgattt ttgtgatgct cgtcaggggg gcggagccta tggaaaaacg
     4621 ccagcaacgc ggccttttta cggttcctgg ccttttgctg gccttttgct cacatgattt
     4681 aaatgaaact cgtaatcgga gaacgggtgc aatagcaagg accagatcga acttgactga
     4741 cgcaattctg agcgtagtcg aaacccagac aagtcgatct cgccaagtag ctgacttgac
     4801 tggttaatta agtttcgata gcccaaggta accaatgaga ttagggaggg aagaaagttt
     4861 gatgaactac ttctgacccc tagtggtgtc cagaaaagac cattaaagga atgtcttgat
     4921 cgaaatcgag agatcgcctg caggatagct gacgacctta aggataaatt tctggtaagg
     4981 aggacacgta tggaagtggg caagttgggg aagccgtatc cgttgctgaa tctggcatat
     5041 gtgggagtat aagacgcgca gcgtcgcatc aggcattttt ttctgcgcca atgccggtag
     5101 atagcaatcc ggcccgaggg gcacaaaaaa cccctcaaga cccgtttaga ggccccaagg
     5161 ggttatgcta cgataccgat agagatgggc caataccaca tttgtagagg ttttacttgc
     5221 tttaaaaaac ctcccacacc tccccctgaa cctgaaacat aaaatgaatg caattgttgt
     5281 tgttaacttg tttattgcag cttataatgg ttacaaataa agcaatagca tcacaaattt
     5341 cacaaataaa gcattttttt cactgcattc tagttgtggt ttgtccaaac tcatcaatgt
     5401 atcttatcat gtctgtgagc tgaaggtacg ctgtatctca gtcagtcaag ctagcttatt
     5461 tgtcatcgtc gtccttgtaa tcaatgtcat gatctttgta gtctccatcg tggtccttat
     5521 aatccatcga ctgaaagtaa aggttttcca ctgcgaaacc gttgagaaag gactgagcat
     5581 cggcactcat ggtggcggcc gctggcgggt gtgtcgagtg gatggtagga tcgacaaaga
     5641 tctgatctga cggttcacta aaccagctct gcttatatag acctcccacc gtacacgcct
     5701 accgcccatt tgcgtcaatg gggcggagtt gttacgacat tttggaaagt cccgttgatt
     5761 ttggtgccaa aacaaactcc cattgacgtc aatggggtgg agacttggaa atccccgtga
     5821 gtcaaaccgc tatccacgcc cattgatgta ctgccaaaac cgcatcagca tggtaatagc
     5881 gatgactaat acgtagatgt actgccaagt aggaaagtcc cataaggtca tgtactgggc
     5941 ataatgccag gcgggccatt taccgtcatt gacgtcaata gggggcgtac ttggcatatg
     6001 atacacttga tgtactgcca agtgggcagt ttaccgtaaa tactccaccc attgacgtca
     6061 atggaaagtc cctattggcg ttactatggg aacatacgtc attattgacg tcaatgggcg
     6121 ggggtcgttg ggcggtcagc caggcgggcc atttaccgta agttatgtaa cgcggaactc
     6181 catatatggg ctatgaacta atgaccccgt aattgattac tagatct
//
